>Addgene plasmid #108847 | pBW2654_pCAG-PV1-pMag-L1-CTD-ENTRY-BGHpA | depositor full sequence | sequence record 205128 | Full Sequence
CCCAAGCTTGGCGTAATCATGGTCATAGCTGTTTCCTGTGTGAAATTGTTATCCGCTCACAATTCCACAC
AACATACGAGCCGGAAGCATAAAGTGTAAAGCCTGGGGTGCCTAATGAGTGAGCTAACTCACATTAATTG
CGTTGCGCTCACTGCCCGCTTTCCAGTCGGGAAACCTGTCGTGCCAGCGGATCCGCATCTCAATTAGTCA
GCAACCATAGTCCCGCCCCTAACTCCGCCCAGTTCCGCCCATTCTCCGCCCCATGGCTGACTAATTTTTT
TTATTTATGCAGAGGCCGAGGCCGCCTCGGCCTCTGAGCTATTCCAGAAGTAGTGAGGAGGCTTTTTTGG
AGGCCTAGGCTTTTGCAAAAAGCTAACTTGTTTATTGCAGCTTATAATGGTTACAAATAAAGCAATAGCA
TCACAAATTTCACAAATAAAGCATTTTTTTCACTGCATTCTAGTTGTGGTTTGTCCAAACTCATCAATGT
ATCTTATCATGTCTGGATCCGCTGCATTAATGAATCGGCCAACGCGCGGGGAGAGGCGGTTTGCGTATTG
GGCGCTCTTCCGCTTCCTCGCTCACTGACTCGCTGCGCTCGGTCGTTCGGCTGCGGCGAGCGGTATCAGC
TCACTCAAAGGCGGTAATACGGTTATCCACAGAATCAGGGGATAACGCAGGAAAGAACATGTGAGCAAAA
GGCCAGCAAAAGGCCAGGAACCGTAAAAAGGCCGCGTTGCTGGCGTTTTTCCATAGGCTCCGCCCCCCTG
ACGAGCATCACAAAAATCGACGCTCAAGTCAGAGGTGGCGAAACCCGACAGGACTATAAAGATACCAGGC
GTTTCCCCCTGGAAGCTCCCTCGTGCGCTCTCCTGTTCCGACCCTGCCGCTTACCGGATACCTGTCCGCC
TTTCTCCCTTCGGGAAGCGTGGCGCTTTCTCATAGCTCACGCTGTAGGTATCTCAGTTCGGTGTAGGTCG
TTCGCTCCAAGCTGGGCTGTGTGCACGAACCCCCCGTTCAGCCCGACCGCTGCGCCTTATCCGGTAACTA
TCGTCTTGAGTCCAACCCGGTAAGACACGACTTATCGCCACTGGCAGCAGCCACTGGTAACAGGATTAGC
AGAGCGAGGTATGTAGGCGGTGCTACAGAGTTCTTGAAGTGGTGGCCTAACTACGGCTACACTAGAAGAA
CAGTATTTGGTATCTGCGCTCTGCTGAAGCCAGTTACCTTCGGAAAAAGAGTTGGTAGCTCTTGATCCGG
CAAACAAACCACCGCTGGTAGCGGTGGTTTTTTTGTTTGCAAGCAGCAGATTACGCGCAGAAAAAAAGGA
TCTCAAGAAGATCCTTTGATCTTTTCTACGGGGTCTGACGCTCAGTGGAACGAAAACTCACGTTAAGGGA
TTTTGGTCATGAGATTATCAAAAAGGATCTTCACCTAGATCCTTTTAAATTAAAAATGAAGTTTTAAATC
AATCTAAAGTATATATGAGTAAACTTGGTCTGACAGTTACCAATGCTTAATCAGTGAGGCACCTATCTCA
GCGATCTGTCTATTTCGTTCATCCATAGTTGCCTGACTCCCCGTCGTGTAGATAACTACGATACGGGAGG
GCTTACCATCTGGCCCCAGTGCTGCAATGATACCGCGAGACCCACGCTCACCGGCTCCAGATTTATCAGC
AATAAACCAGCCAGCCGGAAGGGCCGAGCGCAGAAGTGGTCCTGCAACTTTATCCGCCTCCATCCAGTCT
ATTAATTGTTGCCGGGAAGCTAGAGTAAGTAGTTCGCCAGTTAATAGTTTGCGCAACGTTGTTGCCATTG
CTACAGGCATCGTGGTGTCACGCTCGTCGTTTGGTATGGCTTCATTCAGCTCCGGTTCCCAACGATCAAG
GCGAGTTACATGATCCCCCATGTTGTGCAAAAAAGCGGTTAGCTCCTTCGGTCCTCCGATCGTTGTCAGA
AGTAAGTTGGCCGCAGTGTTATCACTCATGGTTATGGCAGCACTGCATAATTCTCTTACTGTCATGCCAT
CCGTAAGATGCTTTTCTGTGACTGGTGAGTACTCAACCAAGTCATTCTGAGAATAGTGTATGCGGCGACC
GAGTTGCTCTTGCCCGGCGTCAATACGGGATAATACCGCGCCACATAGCAGAACTTTAAAAGTGCTCATC
ATTGGAAAACGTTCTTCGGGGCGAAAACTCTCAAGGATCTTACCGCTGTTGAGATCCAGTTCGATGTAAC
CCACTCGTGCACCCAACTGATCTTCAGCATCTTTTACTTTCACCAGCGTTTCTGGGTGAGCAAAAACAGG
AAGGCAAAATGCCGCAAAAAAGGGAATAAGGGCGACACGGAAATGTTGAATACTCATACTCTTCCTTTTT
CAATATTATTGAAGCATTTATCAGGGTTATTGTCTCATGAGCGGATACATATTTGAATGTATTTAGAAAA
ATAAACAAATAGGGGTTCCGCGCACATTTCCCCGAAAAGTGCCACCTGGGTCGACATTGATTATTGACTA
GTTATTAATAGTAATCAATTACGGGGTCATTAGTTCATAGCCCATATATGGAGTTCCGCGTTACATAACT
TACGGTAAATGGCCCGCCTGGCTGACCGCCCAACGACCCCCGCCCATTGACGTCAATAATGACGTATGTT
CCCATAGTAACGCCAATAGGGACTTTCCATTGACGTCAATGGGTGGAGTATTTACGGTAAACTGCCCACT
TGGCAGTACATCAAGTGTATCATATGCCAAGTACGCCCCCTATTGACGTCAATGACGGTAAATGGCCCGC
CTGGCATTATGCCCAGTACATGACCTTATGGGACTTTCCTACTTGGCAGTACATCTACGTATTAGTCATC
GCTATTACCATGGTCGAGGTGAGCCCCACGTTCTGCTTCACTCTCCCCATCTCCCCCCCCTCCCCACCCC
CAATTTTGTATTTATTTATTTTTTAATTATTTTGTGCAGCGATGGGGGCGGGGGGGGGGGGGGCGCGCGC
CAGGCGGGGCGGGGCGGGGCGAGGGGCGGGGCGGGGCGAGGCGGAAAGGTGCGGCGGCAGCCAATCAGAG
CGGCGCGCTCCGAAAGTTTCCTTTTATGGCGAGGCGGCGGCGGCGGCGGCCCTATAAAAAGCGAAGCGCG
CGGCGGGCGGGAGTCGCTGCGTTGCCTTCGCCCCGTGCCCCGCTCCGCGCCGCCTCGCGCCGCCCGCCCC
GGCTCTGACTGACCGCGTTACTCCCACAGGTGAGCGGGCGGGACGGCCCTTCTCCTCCGGGCTGTAATTA
GCGCTTGGTTTAATGACGGCTCGTTTCTTTTCTGTGGCTGCGTGAAAGCCTTAAAGGGCTCCGGGAGGGC
CCTTTGTGCGGGGGGGAGCGGCTCGGGGGGTGCGTGCGTGTGTGTGTGCGTGGGGAGCGCCGCGTGCGGC
TCCGCGCTGCCCGGCGGCTGTGAGCGCTGCGGGCGCGGCGCGGGGCTTTGTGCGCTCCGCAGTGTGCGCG
AGGGGAGCGCGGCCGGGGGCGGTGCCCCGCGGTGCGGGGGGGGCTGCGAGGGGAACAAAGGCTGCGTGCG
GGGTGTGTGCGTGGGGGGGTGAGCAGGGGGTGTGGGCGCGGCGGTCGGGCTGTAACCCCCCCCTGCACCC
CCCTCCCCGAGTTGCTGAGCACGGCCCGGCTTCGGGTGCGGGGCTCCGTACGGGGCGTGGCGCGGGGCTC
GCCGTGCCGGGCGGGGGGTGGCGGCAGGTGGGGGTGCCGGGCGGGGCGGGGCCGCCTCGGGCCGGGGAGG
GCTCGGGGGAGGGGCGCGGCGGCCCCCGGAGCGCCGGCGGCTGTCGAGGCGCGGCGAGCCGCAGCCATTG
CCTTTTATGGTAATCGTGCGAGAGGGCGCAGGGACTTCCTTTGTCCCAAATCTGTGCGGAGCCGAAATCT
GGGAGGCGCCGCCGCACCCCCTCTAGCGGGCGCGGGGCGAAGCGGTGCGGCGCCGGCAGGAAGGAAATGG
GCGGGGAGGGCCTTCGTGCGTCGCCGCGCCGCCGTCCCCTTCTCCCTCTCCAGCCTCGGGGCTGTCCGCG
GGGGGACGGCTGCCTTCGGGGGGGACGGGGCAGGGCGGGGTTCGGCTTCTGGCGTGTGACCGGCGGCTCT
AGAGCCTCTGCTAACCATGTTCATGCCTTCTTCTTTTTCCTACAGCTCCTGGGCAACGTGCTGGTTATTG
TGCTGTCTCATCATTTTGGCAAAGAATTGATTAATTCGAGCGAAGGCGCGCCCATTACTCGCATCCATTC
TCAGGCTGTCTCGTCTCGTCTCGCACGCGTGCCGCCACCATGCATACTCTTTATGCCCCCGGTGGATATG
ACATTATGGGATATCTGAGGCAGATCAGGAACCGGCCAAACCCGCAGGTGGAACTGGGCCCCGTGGATAC
ATCCTGCGCCTTGATTCTTTGTGACCTGAAACAGAAAGACACCCCGATAGTTTACGCGAGTGAAGCCTTC
CTCTACATGACAGGTTACAGCAACGCAGAGGTGCTGGGCCGGAATTGCCGGTTTCTGCAAAGCCCTGACG
GCATGGTGAAGCCCAAGAGCACCCGGAAGTACGTGGATAGTAACACAATCAATACTATGCGCAAGGCAAT
CGACAGGAATGCCGAGGTGCAGGTTGAAGTAGTCAATTTTAAAAAGAATGGACAGCGATTTGTTAATTTC
CTGACTATGATACCTGTTAGGGACGAAACAGGCGAGTATCGATACTCTATGGGATTCCAGTGCGAAACAG
AATCCGGAGGGTCTGGCTCCGGATCAAGTGGTGGCAGCGGTACCAAGTCTACGAATTCCTGTGCCTTCTA
GTTGCCAGCCATCTGTTGTTTGCCCCTCCCCCGTGCCTTCCTTGACCCTGGAAGGTGCCACTCCCACTGT
CCTTTCCTAATAAAATGAGGAAATTGCATCGCATTGTCTGAGTAGGTGTCATTCTATTCTGGGGGGTGGG
GTGGGGCAGGACAGCAAGGGGGAGGATTGGGAAGACAATAGCAGGCATGCTGGGGATGCGGTGGGCTCTA
TGGCTTCTGAGGCGGAAAGAACCAGCTGGGGCTCTAGGGGGTATCCCCACGCGCCCTGTAGCGTGTACCG
CTGGGAGTTCGTAGACGGAAACAAACGCAGAATCCAAGCGCGGCCGCCCAGGATACATAGATTACCACAA
CTCCGAGCCCTTCCACCGCTAGCGCACTCCTCAGGTGCAGGCTGCCTATCAGAAGGTGGTGGCTGGTGTG
GCCAATGCCCTGGCTCACAAATACCACTGAGATCTTTTTCCCTCTGCCAAAAATTATGGGGACATCATGA
AGCCCCTTGAGCATCTGACTTCTGGCTAATAAAGGAAATTTATTTTCATTGCAATAGTGTGTTGGAATTT
TTTGTGTCTCTCACTCGGAAGGACATATGGGAGGGCAAATCATTTAAAACATCAGAATGAGTATTTGGTT
TAGAGTTTGGCAACATATGCCCATATGCTGGCTGCCATGAACAAAGGTTGGCTATAAAGAGGTCATCAGT
ATATGAAACAGCCCCCTGCTGTCCATTCCTTATTCCATAGAAAAGCCTTGACTTGAGGTTAGATTTTTTT
TATATTTTGTTTTGTGTTATTTTTTTCTTTAACATCCCTAAAATTTTCCTTACATGTTTTACTAGCCAGA
TTTTTCCTCCTCTCCTGACTACTCCCAGTCATAGCTGTCCCTCTTCTCTTATGGAGATCCCTCGACCTGC
AG
Features (pLannotate 1.2.2; 18 found; start..end, strand, type, name):
     46..62      -  protein_bind   lac operator: The lac repressor binds to the lac operator to inhibit transcription in E. coli. This inhibition can be relieved by adding lactose or isopropyl-β-D-thiogalactopyranoside (IPTG). lac repressor encoded by lacI
     70..100     -  promoter       lac promoter: promoter for the E. coli lac operon
    115..136     -  protein_bind   CAP binding site: CAP binding activates transcription in the presence of cAMP. E. coli catabolite activator protein
    149..188     -  CDS            lacI (fragment): lac repressor; lacI; The lac repressor binds to the lac operator to inhibit transcription in E. coli. This inhibition can be relieved by adding lactose or isopropyl-β-D-thiogalactopyranoside (IPTG).
    195..217     +  promoter       SV40 promoter (fragment): SV40 enhancer and early promoter
    221..355     +  rep_origin     SV40 ori: SV40 origin of replication
    375..509     +  polyA_signal   SV40 poly(A) signal: SV40 polyadenylation signal
    511..565     -  CDS            lacI (fragment): lac repressor; lacI; The lac repressor binds to the lac operator to inhibit transcription in E. coli. This inhibition can be relieved by adding lactose or isopropyl-β-D-thiogalactopyranoside (IPTG).
    748..1336    -  rep_origin     ori: high-copy-number ColE1/pMB1/pBR322/pUC origin of replication
   1507..2367    -  CDS            AmpR: β-lactamase; bla; confers resistance to ampicillin, carbenicillin, and related antibiotics
   2368..2472    -  promoter       AmpR promoter: bla
   2503..2882    +  enhancer       CMV enhancer: human cytomegalovirus immediate early enhancer
   2884..3159    +  promoter       chicken β-actin promoter: No description available
   3160..4175    +  intron         chimeric intron: chimera between introns from chicken β-actin and rabbit β-globin
   4819..5043    +  polyA_signal   bGH poly(A) signal: bovine growth hormone polyadenylation signal
   5047..5068    +  promoter       SV40 promoter (fragment): SV40 enhancer and early promoter
   5206..5277    +  CDS            HBB (fragment): HBB_PONPY - Experimental evidence at transcript level: Swiss-Prot protein existence level 2. Involved in oxygen transport from the lung to the various peripheral tissues. From Pongo pygmaeus (Bornean orangutan).
   5348..5403    +  polyA_signal   β-globin poly(A) signal: rabbit β-globin polyadenylation signal (Gil and Proudfoot, 1987)
