[The description below was written by a language model from this plasmid's Addgene catalogue record and pLannotate feature annotations shown in this document.]
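Description:
pBW2654_pCAG-PV1-pMag-L1-CTD-ENTRY-BGHpA is an empty entry vector for mammalian expression, built on the pCAGGS backbone and intended for synthetic biology work. It carries no gene of interest. Instead, a protein fragment is cloned into the KpnI/EcoRI sites so that it is expressed with the pMag tag fused to its N-terminus. pMag is one half of the Magnet pair of blue-light-dependent heterodimerising domains. The associated publication concerns chemical- and light-inducible recombinases in mammalian cells and mice, which suggests the vector is used to make one half of a light-reconstituted split protein such as a split recombinase. The name suggests a linker (L1) and a slot for a C-terminal fragment (CTD), but the record does not define these terms or "PV1".

Expression is driven by the CAG promoter, annotated as the CMV immediate-early enhancer, the chicken β-actin promoter and a chimeric β-actin/β-globin intron, which together give strong constitutive transcription in many mammalian cell types. The roughly 640 nt between the intron and the bGH polyadenylation signal is unannotated, and this is presumably where the pMag–linker coding sequence and cloning sites sit. Downstream of the bGH signal are pCAGGS remnants, namely a β-globin fragment and the rabbit β-globin poly(A) signal. The backbone also contains an SV40 origin, an SV40 poly(A) signal, SV40 promoter fragments and lac promoter/operator and lacI fragments. In bacteria the 5,742 nt plasmid is maintained at high copy through a ColE1/pUC-type origin and selected with ampicillin via β-lactamase. No mammalian selection marker is annotated, so the vector appears suited mainly to transient transfection.
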