Addgene plasmid #108847: pBW2654_pCAG-PV1-pMag-L1-CTD-ENTRY-BGHpA
Purpose: (Empty Backbone) Insert protein fragment into KpnI/EcoRI to fuse to pMag tag on N-terminus
Depositing lab: Wilson Wong. Depositing organization: Boston University Main Campus. Publication: High-performance chemical- and light-inducible recombinases in mammalian cells and mice. Weinberg BH, Cho JH, Agarwal Y, Pham NTH, Caraballo LD, Walkosz M, Ortega C, Trexler M, Tague N, Law B, Benman WKJ, Letendre J, Beal J, Wong WW. Nat Commun. 2019 Oct 24;10(1):4845. doi: 10.1038/s41467-019-12800-7. PubMed 31649244.
Backbone
  Vector backbone: pCAGGS
  Vector type: Mammalian Expression, Synthetic Biology
  Tag / fusion protein: pMag (N terminal on backbone)
Growth in bacteria
  Bacterial resistance: Ampicillin, 100 μg/mL
  Growth temperature: 37°C
  Growth strain: NEB Stable
  Copy number: High Copy
Gene/Insert
  Gene/Insert name: None
  Tag / fusion protein: pMag (N terminal on backbone)
Terms and licenses: Academic/Nonprofit Terms; Industry Terms: Not Available to Industry
Depositor comments: Please visit https://www.biorxiv.org/content/10.1101/747121v1 for bioRxiv preprint.
How to cite: pBW2654_pCAG-PV1-pMag-L1-CTD-ENTRY-BGHpA was a gift from Wilson Wong (Addgene plasmid # 108847 ; http://n2t.net/addgene:108847 ; RRID:Addgene_108847)
