>Addgene plasmid #108847 | pBW2654_pCAG-PV1-pMag-L1-CTD-ENTRY-BGHpA | addgene partial sequence | sequence record 217937 | Addgene Partial NGS Result
TGCACCCCCCTCCCCGAGTTGCTGAGCACGGCCCGGCTTCGGGTGCGGGGCTCCGTACGGGGCGTGGCGC
GGGGCTCGCCGTGCCGGGCGGGGGGTGGCGGCAGGTGGGGGTGCCGGGCGGGGCGGGGCCGCCTCGGGCC
GGGGAGGGCTCGGGGGAGGGGCGCGGCGGCCCCCGGAGCGCCGGCGGCTGTCGAGGCGCGGCGAGCCGCA
GCCATTGCCTTTTATGGTAATCGTGCGAGAGGGCGCAGGGACTTCCTTTGTCCCAAATCTGTGCGGAGCC
GAAATCTGGGAGGCGCCGCCGCACCCCCTCTAGCGGGCGCGGGGCGAAGCGGTGCGGCGCCGGCAGGAAG
GAAATGGGCGGGGAGGGCCTTCGTGCGTCGCCGCGCCGCCGTCCCCTTCTCCCTCTCCAGCCTCGGGGCT
GTCCGCGGGGGGACGGCTGCCTTCGGGGGGGACGGGGCAGGGCGGGGTTCGGCTTCTGGCGTGTGACCGG
CGGCTCTAGAGCCTCTGCTAACCATGTTCATGCCTTCTTCTTTTTCCTACAGCTCCTGGGCAACGTGCTG
GTTATTGTGCTGTCTCATCATTTTGGCAAAGAATTGATTAATTCGAGCGAAGGCGCGCCCATTACTCGCA
TCCATTCTCAGGCTGTCTCGTCTCGTCTCGCACGCGTGCCGCCACCATGCATACTCTTTATGCCCCCGGT
GGATATGACATTATGGGATATCTGAGGCAGATCAGGAACCGGCCAAACCCGCAGGTGGAACTGGGCCCCG
TGGATACATCCTGCGCCTTGATTCTTTGTGACCTGAAACAGAAAGACACCCCGATAGTTTACGCGAGTGA
AGCCTTCCTCTACATGACAGGTTACAGCAACGCAGAGGTGCTGGGCCGGAATTGCCGGTTTCTGCAAAGC
CCTGACGGCATGGTGAAGCCCAAGAGCACCCGGAAGTACGTGGATAGTAACACAATCAATACTATGCGCA
AGGCAATCGACAGGAATGCCGAGGTGCAGGTTGAAGTAGTCAATTTTAAAAAGAATGGACAGCGATTTGT
TAATTTCCTGACTATGATACCTGTTAGGGACGAAACAGGCGAGTATCGATACTCTATGGGATTCCAGTGC
GAAACAGAATCCGGAGGGTCTGGCTCCGGATCAAGTGGTGGCAGCGGTACCAAGTCTACGAATTCCTGTG
CCTTCTAGTTGCCAGCCATCTGTTGTTTGCCCCTCCCCCGTGCCTTCCTTGACCCTGGAAGGTGCCACTC
CCACTGTCCTTTCCTAATAAAATGAGGAAATTGCATCGCATTGTCTGAGTAGGTGTCATTCTATTCTGGG
GGGTGGGGTGGGGCAGGACAGCAAGGGGGAGGATTGGGAAGACAATAGCAGGCATGCTGGGGATGCGGTG
GGCTCTATGGCTTCTGAGGCGGAAAGAACCAGCTGGGGCTCTAGGGGGTATCCCCACGCGCCCTGTAGCG
TGTACCGCTGGGAGTTCGTAGACGGAAACAAACGCAGAATCCAAGCGCGGCCGCCCAGGATACATAGATT
ACCACAACTCCGAGCCCTTCCACCGCTAGCGCACTCCTCAGGTGCAGGCTGCCTATCAGAAGGTGGTGGC
TGGTGTGGCCAATGCCCTGGCTCACAAATACCACTGAGATCTTTTTCCCTCTGCCAAAAATTATGGGGAC
ATCATGAAGCCCCTTGAGCATCTGACTTCTGGCTAATAAAGGAAATTTATTTTCATTGCAATAGTGTGTT
GGAATTTTTTGTGTCTCTCACTCGGAAGGACATATGGGAGGGCAAATCATTTAAAACATCAGAATGAGTA
TTTGGTTTAGAGTTTGGCAACATATGCCCATATGCTGGCTGCCATGAACAAAGGTTGGCTATAAAGAGGT
CATCAGTATATGAAACAGCCCCCTGCTGTCCATTCCTTATTCCATAGAAAAGCCTTGACTTGAGGTTAGA
TTTTTTTTATATTTTGTTTTGTGTTATTTTTTTCTTTAACATCCCTAAAATTTTCCTTACATGTTTTACT
AGCCAGATTTTTCCTCCTCTCCTGACTACTCCCAGTCATAGCTGTCCCTCTTCTCTTATGGAGATCCCTC
GACCTGCAGCCCAAGCTTGGCGTAATCATGGTCATAGCTGTTTCCTGTGTGAAATTGTTATCCGCTCACA
ATTCCACACAACATACGAGCCGGAAGCATAAAGTGTAAAGCCTGGGGTGCCTAATGAGTGAGCTAACTCA
CATTAATTGCGTTGCGCTCACTGCCCGCTTTCCAGTCGGGAAACCTGTCGTGCCAGCGGATCCGCATCTC
AATTAGTCAGCAACCATAGTCCCGCCCCTAACTCCGCCCAGTTCCGCCCATTCTCCGCCCCATGGCTGAC
TAATTTTTTTTATTTATGCAGAGGCCGAGGCCGCCTCGGCCTCTGAGCTATTCCAGAAGTAGTGAGGAGG
CTTTTTTGGAGGCCTAGGCTTTTGCAAAAAGCTAACTTGTTTATTGCAGCTTATAATGGTTACAAATAAA
GCAATAGCATCACAAATTTCACAAATAAAGCATTTTTTTCACTGCATTCTAGTTGTGGTTTGTCCAAACT
CATCAATGTATCTTATCATGTCTGGATCCGCTGCATTAATGAATCGGCCAACGCGCGGGGAGAGGCGGTT
TGCGTATTGGGCGCTCTTCCGCTTCCTCGCTCACTGACTCGCTGCGCTCGGTCGTTCGGCTGCGGCGAGC
GGTATCAGCTCACTCAAAGGCGGTAATACGGTTATCCACAGAATCAGGGGATAACGCAGGAAAGAACATG
TGAGCAAAAGGCCAGCAAAAGGCCAGGAACCGTAAAAAGGCCGCGTTGCTGGCGTTTTTCCATAGGCTCC
GCCCCCCTGACGAGCATCACAAAAATCGACGCTCAAGTCAGAGGTGGCGAAACCCGACAGGACTATAAAG
ATACCAGGCGTTTCCCCCTGGAAGCTCCCTCGTGCGCTCTCCTGTTCCGACCCTGCCGCTTACCGGATAC
CTGTCCGCCTTTCTCCCTTCGGGAAGCGTGGCGCTTTCTCATAGCTCACGCTGTAGGTATCTCAGTTCGG
TGTAGGTCGTTCGCTCCAAGCTGGGCTGTGTGCACGAACCCCCCGTTCAGCCCGACCGCTGCGCCTTATC
CGGTAACTATCGTCTTGAGTCCAACCCGGTAAGACACGACTTATCGCCACTGGCAGCAGCCACTGGTAAC
AGGATTAGCAGAGCGAGGTATGTAGGCGGTGCTACAGAGTTCTTGAAGTGGTGGCCTAACTACGGCTACA
CTAGAAGAACAGTATTTGGTATCTGCGCTCTGCTGAAGCCAGTTACCTTCGGAAAAAGAGTTGGTAGCTC
TTGATCCGGCAAACAAACCACCGCTGGTAGCGGTGGTTTTTTTGTTTGCAAGCAGCAGATTACGCGCAGA
AAAAAAGGATCTCAAGAAGATCCTTTGATCTTTTCTACGGGGTCTGACGCTCAGTGGAACGAAAACTCAC
GTTAAGGGATTTTGGTCATGAGATTATCAAAAAGGATCTTCACCTAGATCCTTTTAAATTAAAAATGAAG
TTTTAAATCAATCTAAAGTATATATGAGTAAACTTGGTCTGACAGTTACCAATGCTTAATCAGTGAGGCA
CCTATCTCAGCGATCTGTCTATTTCGTTCATCCATAGTTGCCTGACTCCCCGTCGTGTAGATAACTACGA
TACGGGAGGGCTTACCATCTGGCCCCAGTGCTGCAATGATACCGCGAGACCCACGCTCACCGGCTCCAGA
TTTATCAGCAATAAACCAGCCAGCCGGAAGGGCCGAGCGCAGAAGTGGTCCTGCAACTTTATCCGCCTCC
ATCCAGTCTATTAATTGTTGCCGGGAAGCTAGAGTAAGTAGTTCGCCAGTTAATAGTTTGCGCAACGTTG
TTGCCATTGCTACAGGCATCGTGGTGTCACGCTCGTCGTTTGGTATGGCTTCATTCAGCTCCGGTTCCCA
ACGATCAAGGCGAGTTACATGATCCCCCATGTTGTGCAAAAAAGCGGTTAGCTCCTTCGGTCCTCCGATC
GTTGTCAGAAGTAAGTTGGCCGCAGTGTTATCACTCATGGTTATGGCAGCACTGCATAATTCTCTTACTG
TCATGCCATCCGTAAGATGCTTTTCTGTGACTGGTGAGTACTCAACCAAGTCATTCTGAGAATAGTGTAT
GCGGCGACCGAGTTGCTCTTGCCCGGCGTCAATACGGGATAATACCGCGCCACATAGCAGAACTTTAAAA
GTGCTCATCATTGGAAAACGTTCTTCGGGGCGAAAACTCTCAAGGATCTTACCGCTGTTGAGATCCAGTT
CGATGTAACCCACTCGTGCACCCAACTGATCTTCAGCATCTTTTACTTTCACCAGCGTTTCTGGGTGAGC
AAAAACAGGAAGGCAAAATGCCGCAAAAAAGGGAATAAGGGCGACACGGAAATGTTGAATACTCATACTC
TTCCTTTTTCAATATTATTGAAGCATTTATCAGGGTTATTGTCTCATGAGCGGATACATATTTGAATGTA
TTTAGAAAAATAAACAAATAGGGGTTCCGCGCACATTTCCCCGAAAAGTGCCACCTGGGTCGACATTGAT
TATTGACTAGTTATTAATAGTAATCAATTACGGGGTCATTAGTTCATAGCCCATATATGGAGTTCCGCGT
TACATAACTTACGGTAAATGGCCCGCCTGGCTGACCGCCCAACGACCCCCGCCCATTGACGTCAATAATG
ACGTATGTTCCCATAGTAACGCCAATAGGGACTTTCCATTGACGTCAATGGGTGGAGTATTTACGGTAAA
CTGCCCACTTGGCAGTACATCAAGTGTATCATATGCCAAGTACGCCCCCTATTGACGTCAATGACGGTAA
ATGGCCCGCCTGGCATTATGCCCAGTACATGACCTTATGGGACTTTCCTACTTGGCAGTACATCTACGTA
TTAGTCATCGCTATTACCATGGTCGAGGTGAGCCCCACGTTCTGCTTCACTCTCCCCATCTCCCCCCCCT
CCCCACCCCCAATTTTGTATTTATTTATTTTTTAATTATTTTGTGCAGCGATGGGGGCGGGGGGGG
